LOCUS       Exported 4866 bp ds-DNA circular SYN 13-MAY-2021
DEFINITION  Localization: Golgi, Excitation: 505 / 569, Emission: 516 / 581.
ACCESSION   .
VERSION     .
KEYWORDS    wtEos-Golgi-4
SOURCE      synthetic DNA construct
  ORGANISM  synthetic DNA construct
REFERENCE   1 (bases 1 to 4866)
  TITLE     Davidson Photoactivatable Fluorescent Proteins
REFERENCE   2 (bases 1 to 4866)
  AUTHORS   .
  TITLE     Direct Submission
  JOURNAL   Exported May 13, 2021 from SnapGene Server 1.1.58
            http://www.snapgene.com
FEATURES             Location/Qualifiers
     source          1..4866
                     /organism="synthetic DNA construct"
                     /mol_type="other DNA"
     enhancer        80..383
                     /label=CMV enhancer
                     /note="human cytomegalovirus immediate early enhancer"
     promoter        384..587
                     /label=CMV promoter
                     /note="human cytomegalovirus (CMV) immediate early
                     promoter"
     primer_bind     538..558
                     /label=CMV-F
                     /note="Human CMV immediate early promoter, forward primer"
     CDS             874..1551
                     /codon_start=1
                     /product="green-to-red photoswitchable fluorescent protein
                     (Wiedenmann et al., 2004)"
                     /label=EosFP
                     /translation="SAIKPDMKINLRMEGNVNGHHFVIDGDGTGKPFEGKQSMDLEVKE
                     GGPLPFAFDILTTAFHYGNRVFAEYPDHIQDYFKQSFPKGYSWERSLTFEDGGICIARN
                     DITMEGDTFYNKVRFHGVNFPANGPVMQKKTLKWEPSTEKMYVRDGVLTGDITMALLLE
                     GNAHYRCDFRTTYKAKEKGVKLPGYHFVDHCIEILSHDKDYNKVKLYEHAVAHSGLPDN
                     ARR"
     polyA_signal    1673..1794
                     /label=SV40 poly(A) signal
                     /note="SV40 polyadenylation signal"
     primer_bind     complement(1710..1729)
                     /label=SV40pA-R
                     /note="SV40 polyA, reverse primer"
     primer_bind     1764..1783
                     /label=EBV-rev
                     /note="SV40 polyA terminator, reverse primer"
     rep_origin      complement(1801..2256)
                     /direction=LEFT
                     /label=f1 ori
                     /note="f1 bacteriophage origin of replication; arrow
                     indicates direction of (+) strand synthesis"
     primer_bind     complement(1938..1959)
                     /label=F1ori-F
                     /note="F1 origin, forward primer"
     primer_bind     2150..2169
                     /label=F1ori-R
                     /note="F1 origin, reverse primer"
     promoter        2283..2387
                     /gene="bla"
                     /label=AmpR promoter
     promoter        2389..2746
                     /label=SV40 promoter
                     /note="SV40 enhancer and early promoter"
     primer_bind     complement(2412..2432)
                     /label=pBABE 3'
                     /note="SV40 enhancer, reverse primer for pBABE vectors"
     rep_origin      2597..2732
                     /label=SV40 ori
                     /note="SV40 origin of replication"
     primer_bind     2659..2678
                     /label=SV40pro-F
                     /note="SV40 promoter/origin, forward primer"
     CDS             2781..3575
                     /codon_start=1
                     /gene="aph(3')-II (or nptII)"
                     /product="aminoglycoside phosphotransferase from Tn5"
                     /label=NeoR/KanR
                     /note="confers resistance to neomycin, kanamycin, and G418
                     (Geneticin(R))"
                     /translation="MIEQDGLHAGSPAAWVERLFGYDWAQQTIGCSDAAVFRLSAQGRP
                     VLFVKTDLSGALNELQDEAARLSWLATTGVPCAAVLDVVTEAGRDWLLLGEVPGQDLLS
                     SHLAPAEKVSIMADAMRRLHTLDPATCPFDHQAKHRIERARTRMEAGLVDQDDLDEEHQ
                     GLAPAELFARLKASMPDGEDLVVTHGDACLPNIMVENGRFSGFIDCGRLGVADRYQDIA
                     LATRDIAEELGGEWADRFLVLYGIAAPDSQRIAFYRLLDEFF"
     primer_bind     complement(2835..2854)
                     /label=Neo-R
                     /note="Neomycin resistance gene, reverse primer"
     primer_bind     3445..3464
                     /label=Neo-F
                     /note="Neomycin resistance gene, forward primer"
     primer_bind     complement(3763..3782)
                     /label=TK-pA-R
                     /note="Thymidine kinase polyA, reverse primer"
     polyA_signal    3807..3854
                     /label=HSV TK poly(A) signal
                     /note="herpes simplex virus thymidine kinase
                     polyadenylation signal (Cole and Stacy, 1985)"
     rep_origin      4183..4771
                     /direction=RIGHT
                     /label=ori
                     /note="high-copy-number ColE1/pMB1/pBR322/pUC origin of
                     replication"
     primer_bind     4672..4691
                     /label=pBR322ori-F
                     /note="pBR322 origin, forward primer"
ORIGIN
        1 ccgtattacc gccatgcatt agttattaat agtaatcaat tacggggtca ttagttcata
       61 gcccatatat ggagttccgc gttacataac ttacggtaaa tggcccgcct ggctgaccgc
      121 ccaacgaccc ccgcccattg acgtcaataa tgacgtatgt tcccatagta acgccaatag
      181 ggactttcca ttgacgtcaa tgggtggagt atttacggta aactgcccac ttggcagtac
      241 atcaagtgta tcatatgcca agtacgcccc ctattgacgt caatgacggt aaatggcccg
      301 cctggcatta tgcccagtac atgaccttat gggactttcc tacttggcag tacatctacg
      361 tattagtcat cgctattacc atggtgatgc ggttttggca gtacatcaat gggcgtggat
      421 agcggtttga ctcacgggga tttccaagtc tccaccccat tgacgtcaat gggagtttgt
      481 tttggcacca aaatcaacgg gactttccaa aatgtcgtaa caactccgcc ccattgacgc
      541 aaatgggcgg taggcgtgta cggtgggagg tctatataag cagagctggt ttagtgaacc
      601 gtcagatccg ctagcatgag gcttcgggag ccgctcctga gcggcagcgc cgcgatgcca
      661 ggcgcgtccc tacagcgggc ctgccgcctg ctcgtggccg tctgcgctct gcaccttggc
      721 gtcaccctcg tttactacct ggctggccgc gacctgagcc gcctgcccca actggtcgga
      781 gtctccacac cgctgcaggg cggctcgaac agtgccgccg ccatcgggca gtcctccggg
      841 gagctccgga ccggaggggc caaggatccc gagagtgcga ttaagccaga catgaagatc
      901 aacctccgta tggaaggcaa cgtaaacggg caccactttg tgatcgacgg agatggtaca
      961 ggcaagcctt ttgagggaaa acagagtatg gatcttgaag tcaaagaggg cggacctctg
     1021 ccttttgcct ttgatatcct gaccactgca ttccattacg gcaacagggt attcgccgaa
     1081 tatccagacc acatacaaga ctattttaag cagtcgtttc ctaaggggta ttcgtgggaa
     1141 cgaagcttga ctttcgaaga cgggggcatt tgcattgcca gaaacgacat aacaatggaa
     1201 ggggacactt tctataataa agttcgattt cacggtgtaa actttcccgc caatggtcca
     1261 gttatgcaga agaagacgct gaaatgggag ccctccactg agaaaatgta tgtgcgtgat
     1321 ggagtgctga cgggtgatat taccatggct ttgttgcttg aaggaaatgc ccattaccga
     1381 tgtgacttca gaactactta caaagctaag gagaagggtg tcaagttacc aggctaccac
     1441 tttgtggacc actgcattga gattttaagc catgacaaag attacaacaa ggttaagctg
     1501 tatgagcatg ctgttgctca ttctggattg cctgacaatg ccagacgata agcggccgcg
     1561 actctagatc ataatcagcc ataccacatt tgtagaggtt ttacttgctt taaaaaacct
     1621 cccacacctc cccctgaacc tgaaacataa aatgaatgca attgttgttg ttaacttgtt
     1681 tattgcagct tataatggtt acaaataaag caatagcatc acaaatttca caaataaagc
     1741 atttttttca ctgcattcta gttgtggttt gtccaaactc atcaatgtat cttaaggcgt
     1801 aaattgtaag cgttaatatt ttgttaaaat tcgcgttaaa tttttgttaa atcagctcat
     1861 tttttaacca ataggccgaa atcggcaaaa tcccttataa atcaaaagaa tagaccgaga
     1921 tagggttgag tgttgttcca gtttggaaca agagtccact attaaagaac gtggactcca
     1981 acgtcaaagg nnnnnnnnnn nnnnnnnnnn nnnnnnnnnn nnnnnnnnnn nnnnnnnnnt
     2041 nnnnnnnnnn nnnnnnnnnn nnnnnnnnnn nnnnnnnnnn nnnnnnnnnn nnnnnnnnnn
     2101 nnnnnnnnnn nnnnnnnnnn nnnnnnnnnn ngnnnnnnnn nnnnnnnnnn nnnnnnnnnn
     2161 nnnnnnnnnn nnnnnnnnnn nnnnnnnnnn nnnnnnnnnn nnnnnnnnnn nnnnnnnnnn
     2221 nnnnnnnnnn nnnnnnnnnn nnnnnnnnnn nnnnnncagg tggcactttt cggggaaatg
     2281 tgcgcggaac ccctatttgt ttatttttct aaatacattc aaatatgtat ccgctcatga
     2341 gacaataacc ctgataaatg cttcaataat attgaaaaag gaagagtcct gaggcggaaa
     2401 gaaccagctg tggaatgtgt gtcagttagg gtgtggaaag tccccaggct ccccagcagg
     2461 cagaagtatg caaagcatgc atctcaatta gtcagcaacc aggtgtggaa agtccccagg
     2521 ctccccagca ggcagaagta tgcaaagcat gcatctcaat tagtcagcaa ccatagtccc
     2581 gcccctaact ccgcccatcc cgcccctaac tccgcccagt tccgcccatt ctccgcccca
     2641 tggctgacta atttttttta tttatgcaga ggccgaggcc gcctcggcct ctgagctatt
     2701 ccagaagtag tgaggaggct tttttggagg cctaggcttt tgcaaagatc gatcaagaga
     2761 caggatgagg atcgtttcgc atgattgaac aagatggatt gcacgcaggt tctccggccg
     2821 cttgggtgga gaggctattc ggctatgact gggcacaaca gacaatcggc tgctctgatg
     2881 ccgccgtgtt ccggctgtca gcgcaggggc gcccggttct ttttgtcaag accgacctgt
     2941 ccggtgccct gaatgaactg caagacgagg cagcgcggct atcgtggctg gccacgacgg
     3001 gcgttccttg cgcagctgtg ctcgacgttg tcactgaagc gggaagggac tggctgctat
     3061 tgggcgaagt gccggggcag gatctcctgt catctcacct tgctcctgcc gagaaagtat
     3121 ccatcatggc tgatgcaatg cggcggctgc atacgcttga tccggctacc tgcccattcg
     3181 accaccaagc gaaacatcgc atcgagcgag cacgtactcg gatggaagcc ggtcttgtcg
     3241 atcaggatga tctggacgaa gagcatcagg ggctcgcgcc agccgaactg ttcgccaggc
     3301 tcaaggcgag catgcccgac ggcgaggatc tcgtcgtgac ccatggcgat gcctgcttgc
     3361 cgaatatcat ggtggaaaat ggccgctttt ctggattcat cgactgtggc cggctgggtg
     3421 tggcggaccg ctatcaggac atagcgttgg ctacccgtga tattgctgaa gagcttggcg
     3481 gcgaatgggc tgaccgcttc ctcgtgcttt acggtatcgc cgctcccgat tcgcagcgca
     3541 tcgccttcta tcgccttctt gacgagttct tctgagcggg actctggggt tcgaaatgac
     3601 cgaccaagcg acgcccaacc tgccatcacg agatttcgat tccaccgccg ccttctatga
     3661 aaggttgggc ttcggaatcg ttttccggga cgccggctgg atgatcctcc agcgcgggga
     3721 tctcatgctg gagttcttcg cccaccctag ggggaggcta actgaaacac ggaaggagac
     3781 aataccggaa ggaacccgcg ctatgacggc aataaaaaga cagaataaaa cgcacggtgt
     3841 tgggtcgttt gttcataaac gcggggttcg gtcccagggc tggcactctg tcgatacccc
     3901 accgagaccc cattggggcc aatacgcccg cgtttcttcc ttttccccac cccacccccc
     3961 aagttcgggt gaaggcccag ggctcgcagc caacgtcggg gcggcaggcc ctgccatagc
     4021 ctcaggttac tcatatatac tttagattga tttaaaactt catttttaat ttaaaaggat
     4081 ctaggtgaag atcctttttg ataatctcat gaccaaaatc ccttaacgtg agttttcgtt
     4141 ccactgagcg tcagaccccg tagaaaagat caaaggatct tcttgagatc ctttttttct
     4201 gcgcgtaatc tgctgcttgc aaacaaaaaa accaccgcta ccagcggtgg tttgtttgcc
     4261 ggatcaagag ctaccaactc tttttccgaa ggtaactggc ttcagcagag cgcagatacc
     4321 aaatactgtt cttctagtgt agccgtagtt aggccaccac ttcaagaact ctgtagcacc
     4381 gcctacatac ctcgctctgc taatcctgtt accagtggct gctgccagtg gcgataagtc
     4441 gtgtcttacc gggttggact caagacgata gttaccggat aaggcgcagc ggtcgggctg
     4501 aacggggggt tcgtgcacac agcccagctt ggagcgaacg acctacaccg aactgagata
     4561 cctacagcgt gagctatgag aaagcgccac gcttcccgaa gggagaaagg cggacaggta
     4621 tccggtaagc ggcagggtcg gaacaggaga gcgcacgagg gagcttccag ggggaaacgc
     4681 ctggtatctt tatagtcctg tcgggtttcg ccacctctga cttgagcgtc gatttttgtg
     4741 atgctcgtca ggggggcgga gcctatggaa aaacgccagc aacgcggcct ttttacggtt
     4801 cctggccttt tgctggcctt ttgctcacat gttctttcct gcgttatccc ctgattctgt
     4861 ggataa
//
